>Addgene plasmid #200288 | Pum NaV1.4-N1609A | addgene full sequence | sequence record 396336 | Addgene NGS Result
GACGGATCGGGAGATCTCCCGATCCCCTATGGTGCACTCTCAGTACAATCTGCTCTGATGCCGCATAGTT
AAGCCAGTATCTGCTCCCTGCTTGTGTGTTGGAGGTCGCTGAGTAGTGCGCGAGCAAAATTTAAGCTACA
ACAAGGCAAGGCTTGACCGACAATTGCATGAAGAATCTGCTTAGGGTTAGGCGTTTTGCGCTGCTTCGCG
ATGTACGGGCCAGATATACGCGTTGACATTGATTATTGACTAGTTATTAATAGTAATCAATTACGGGGTC
ATTAGTTCATAGCCCATATATGGAGTTCCGCGTTACATAACTTACGGTAAATGGCCCGCCTGGCTGACCG
CCCAACGACCCCCGCCCATTGACGTCAATAATGACGTATGTTCCCATAGTAACGCCAATAGGGACTTTCC
ATTGACGTCAATGGGTGGAGTATTTACGGTAAACTGCCCACTTGGCAGTACATCAAGTGTATCATATGCC
AAGTACGCCCCCTATTGACGTCAATGACGGTAAATGGCCCGCCTGGCATTATGCCCAGTACATGACCTTA
TGGGACTTTCCTACTTGGCAGTACATCTACGTATTAGTCATCGCTATTACCATGGTGATGCGGTTTTGGC
AGTACATCAATGGGCGTGGATAGCGGTTTGACTCACGGGGATTTCCAAGTCTCCACCCCATTGACGTCAA
TGGGAGTTTGTTTTGGCACCAAAATCAACGGGACTTTCCAAAATGTCGTAACAACTCCGCCCCATTGACG
CAAATGGGCGGTAGGCGTGTACGGTGGGAGGTCTATATAAGCAGAGCTCTCTGGCTAACTAGAGAACCCA
CTGCTTACTGGCTTATCGAAATTAATACGACTCACTATAGGGAGACCCAAGCTGGCTAGCGTTTAAACTT
AAGATGGCTGGGCTGCCTCATATCCCCGGACCCGAGAACCTGAGACACTTCACACCCGCTTCACTGGCTG
CTATCGAACAGAGAATGGCCGAGGCCGAGGCCCTGCGGATCAAGAGACAGCAGGTGGAGATCCCAGAGGA
GGAGGAGGTGAAGCCCAGCTCCGATCTGGAGGCCGGCAAGAACCTGCCTCTGATCTACGGCGACCCACCT
CTGGAGCTGATCGGAACCCCTCTGGAGGATCTGGACCCATTCTATAAGGACAAGAAGACCTTCATCGTGC
TGAACAAGGGCAAGAGCATCTTTAGGTTCTCCGCCACCCCAGCCCTGTACATGCTGGGACCTTTCCACCC
AATCCGGAGAGGCGCCATCAAGGTGCTGGTGCACTCCCTGTTTTCTATGTTCATCATGATCACCATCCTG
ACAAACTGCGTGTTTATGACCATGTCTAACCCACCCGCCTGGAGCAAGAATGTGGAGTACGCCTTCACCG
GCATCTATACATTTGAGTCCCTGATCAAGATCCTGTCTCGGGGCTTCTGTATCGACGACTTCACCTTCCT
GCGGGATCCATGGAACTGGCTGGACTTCATGGTCATCAGCATGGCCTACATCACCGAGTTTGTGGACCTG
GGCAATATCTCCGCCCTGAGGACATTTCGCGTGCTGCGGGCCCTGAAGACCATCACAGTGATCCCAGGCC
TGAAGACCATCGTGGGCGCCCTGATCCAGTCTGTGAAGAAGCTGAGCGACGTGATGATCCTGACAGTGTT
CTGCCTGAGCGTGTTTGCCCTGATCGGCCTGCAGCTGTTCATGGGCAACCTGAGGCAGAAGTGCGTGCGG
TGGCCTCCACCCAATGGCACCTTTCTGGAGGATCTGGGCCTGGATAACGACACACTGGTGAATTCCACCT
TTTACGACTTCATGGACGACTTCACCGGCAACTTCACAGGCAACTTCACCGGAAACTTCACATCTAATAG
CACCTTTGATTTCGAGGCCTATATCAACGACGAGGCCAATTACTATTTCCTGGAGGGCGCCCTGGATGCA
CTGCTGTGCGGCAACTCTAGCGACGCCGGCAAGTGCCCAGAGGGATACGAGTGTATGAAGGCCGGCCGGA
ACCCCAATTATGGCTACACATCCTATGATACCTTTTCTTGGGCCTTCCTGGCCCTGTTTAGGCTGATGAC
CCAGGACTACTGGGAGAATCTGTTCCAGCTGACACTGCGCGCAGCAGGCAAGACCTATATGATCTTCTTT
GTGGTGGTCATCTTCCTGGGCAGCTTTTACCTGATCAACCTGATCCTGGCCGTGGTGGCCATGGCCTATG
CCGAGCAGAATGATGCCACCATGCTGGAGGAGCAGCAGAAGGAGGAGGAGTTCCAGCAGCTGCTGGAGCA
GCTGAAGAAGCAGCAGGAGGAGCAGGAGAAGCTGCTGCAGGAGAGAACATCCTCTAGCGACAGCCTGCCA
TCCTCTGTGGCAGGCAAGGGACACGATAGCGACCTGAACTCCGATCAGGACAAGGCCAAGGATTGTAATG
GCCAGGTGGTGCCAAAGATCACACTGCAGAGGTCCCACACCGTGATCGACTTCAACCCCACCCACGAGCC
CGAGAAGCCTGATCTGAACCACCTGACAGTGGGCAATCAGGACGGACCTGGACTGGAGAAGAGGGTGGGA
AGCGCCATCTCCGTGATCTCTAACACCGTGGAGGAGCTGGAGGAGGCCCACCAGAAGTGCCCTCCATGGT
GGTACAAGTTCGCCCACACATTTCTGGTGTGGAATTGCTGTCCTCTGTGGGTGAAGCTGAAGGAGTTCGT
GAAGCTGGTGGTCATGGATCCATTTGTGGACCTGGGCATCACAATCTGTATCGTGCTGAACACCCTGTTC
ATGGCCATGGAGCACTATCCTATGACCGAGGAGTTTGAGAACGTGCTGAGCGTGGGCAATCTGGTGTTCA
CAGGCATCTTTACCGCCGAGATGGTGCTGAAGCTGATCGCCCTGGATCCATATGAGTACTTCCAGCAGGG
CTGGAACATCTTTGACAGCATCATCGTGACCCTGTCCCTGGTGGAGCTGGGACTGGCCAATGTGCAGGGC
CTGTCTGTGCTGAGAAGCTTCAGGCTGCTGCGCGTGTTTAAGCTGGCCAAGTCTTGGCCCACCCTGAACA
TGCTGATCAAGATCATCGGCAACAGCGTGGGCGCCCTGGGCAATCTGACACTGGTGCTGGCCATCATCGT
GTTTATCTTCGCCGTGGTGGGCATGCAGCTGTTCGGCAAGAGCTACATCGAGTGCGTGTGCAAGATCTCC
GTGGATTGCACCCTGCCTCGGTGGCACATGAATGACTTCTTTCACAGCTTCCTGATCGTGTTTAGAATCC
TGTGCGGCGAGTGGATCGAGACCATGTGGGATTGCATGGAGGTGGCCGGCCAGACAATGTGCCTGATCGT
GTTCATGATGGTCATGGTCATCGGCAACCTGGTGGTGCTGAATCTGTTCCTGGCCCTGCTGCTGAGCTCC
TTTAGCGCCGACTCCCTGGCAGCATCCGACGATGACGGCGAGATGAACAATCTGCAGATCGCCATCGGCC
GGATCACCAGAGGCATCGCCTTCGCCAAGGCCACACTGCTGGCCCTGCTGAGGCGCCTGTGGAAGGGCAA
GAAGGTGGCCCCCGAGGAGGAGCAGGATCCTAGCAAGAGGGACTCTAGCGTGCTGAACCACGTGGATACC
GCCCCTGAGCCAAAGTCCGGCTACCTGGACGGCATCACAGGCAAGGAGCACATCTTCATGGATGAGCTGG
ACCACATGAACTTTATCAACAATCCTAATCTGACCGTGCAGGTGCCAATCGCCTCTGAGGAGAGCGACCT
GTATGAGGAGACCTCCACACAGTCTGAGACCGAGGATACCACAAAGAACCCTCTGTCCTCTGACAATGCC
TCCGCCGTGTGCTCTACAGTGGATGACAAGCCACCTGCACCTGAAGAGGAGGAGGTGGCAGAGGTGGCAG
AGGAGTCCAACGAGCCTGAGGAGTGCTTCACCGAGGGCTGCGTGAAGCGGTTCCCATGCCTGTACGTGGA
CATCACATCTGAGAAGGGCAAGATCTGGTGGAATCTGCGGAAGACCTGTTTCAGAATCGTGGAGCACGAC
TGGTTTGAGACATTCATCGTGTTTATGATCCTGCTGAGCTCCGGCGCCCTGGCCTTTGAGGACATCTACA
TCGAGCAGCGGAAGGTGGTGAGAACCATCCTGGAGTACGCCGACAAGGTGTTCAGCTATATCTTTGTGAT
CGAGATGCTGCTGAAGTGGGTGGCCTACGGCTTCAAGGTGTACTTCACCAACGCCTGGTGCTGGCTGGAT
TTCCTGATCGTGGACGTGAGCCTGATCTCCCTGACCGCCAATTGGCTGGGCTACTCTGAGCTGGGCGCCA
TCAAGAGCCTGAGGACACTGCGCGCCCTGCGGCCCCTGAGAGCCCTGAGCAGGTTCGAGGGCATGAGGGT
GGTGGTGAACGCACTGCTGGGAGCAATCCCTTCCATCATGAATGTGCTGCTGGTGTGCCTGATCTTCTGG
CTGATCTTTTCTATCATGGGCGTGAACCTGTTCGCCGGCAAGTACTATCGGTGCGTGAATACCACAACCG
GCGAGCTGTTTGAGATCGATGTGGTGAACAATAAGTCCGACTGTATGGCCCTGCTGCACACCAACGAGGT
GAGATGGGTGAATGTGAAGGTGAACTTCGACAATGTGGGCCTGGGCTACCTGTCTCTGCTGCAGGTGGCC
ACCTTCAAGGGCTGGATGGACATCATGTACGCCGCCGTGGACAGCAGGGAGATCGAGCAGCAGCCCCAGT
ATGAGATCAACCTGTACATGTACATCTATTTCGTGATCTTTATCATCTTCGGCGCCTTCTTTACCCTGAA
TCTGTTCATCGGCGTGATCATCGATAACTTTAATCAGCAGAAGAAGAAGTTCGGCGGCAAGGACATCTTT
ATGACAGAGGAGCAGAAGAAGTACTATAACGCCATGAAGAAGCTGGGCTCCAAGAAGCCCCAGAAGCCCA
TCCCTCGCCCATCTAATAAGTTCCAGGGCAAGGTGTTTGATTTCGTGACAAAGCAGGTGTTTGACATCAC
CATCATGATCCTGATCTGCCTGAACATGGTGACAATGATGGTGGAGACCGATGACCAGAGCGAGCTGAAG
ACCTCCGTGCTGTACAAGATCAATCTGGTGTTCATCGTGATCTTTACAGGCGAGTGCGTGCTGAAGATGT
TCGCCCTGCGGTACTATTACTTTACCGTCGGATGGAACATCTTTGATTTCGTGGTGGTCATCCTGAGCAT
CCTGGGCATCGTGCTGTCTGACATCATCGAGAAGTATTTCGTGAGCCCCACCCTGTTCAGAGTGATCAGG
CTGGCAAGGATCGGAAGAGTGCTGAGGCTGATCAGGGGAGCAAAGGGAATCAGAACACTGCTGTTCGCCC
TGATGATGTCTCTGCCTGCCCTGTTTAACATCGGCCTGCTGCTGTTCCTGGTCATGTTTATCTACTCTAT
CTTCGGCATGAGCAATTTTGGCTATGTGAAGAAGGAGTCCGGCATCGATGACATCTTTAACTTCGAGACC
TTCGGCAATTCTATGATCTGCCTGTTTCAGATCACAACCAGCGCCGGATGGGATGGACTGCTGAACCCAA
TCCTGAATAGCGGCCCACCCGATTGTGACCCAGAGCTGGAGAACCCAGGATCTAGCGTGAAGGGCGACTG
CGGCAATCCCTCCATCGGCATCTTCTTTTTCTGTTCCTACATCATCATCTCTTTCCTGATCGTGGTGGCC
ATGTATATCGCCATCATCCTGGAGAACTTCAGCGTGGCCACCGAGGAGTCCTCTGAGCCACTGTGCGAGG
ATGACTTTGAGATGTTCTACGAGACATGGGAGAAGTTCGATCCCGACGCCACACAGTTTATCGCCTATTC
TACCCTGAGCGATTTCGTGGACACACTGCAGGAGCCCCTGAAGATCCCCAAGCCTAACAAGATCAAGCTG
ATCACCATGGACCTGCCTATGGTGGCCGGCGATAAGATCCACTGCCTGGACATCCTGTTCGCCCTGACCA
AGGAGGTGCTGGGCGATAGCGGCGAGATGGACGCCCTGAAGGCCACAATGGAGGAGAAGTTTATGGCCGC
CAATCCCTCCAAGGTGTCTTACGAGCCTATCACAACCACACTGAAGAGGAAGCACGAGGAGGTGTGCGCA
ACCAAGATCCAGAGGGCCTTCCGGCGGTACCTGCTGCGGCGGAGCGTGAAGCAGGCATCCTACATGTATA
GACACTCCCAGGATACCCTGGGAGAGGACGCACCAGAGAAGGAGGGACTGATCGCAACAAAGATGCAGGA
GATCTACGGCAACACCGGCACAGATGTGGAGACCGCACCCGCCCTGGGACTGGAGCCAATCCCCAGCTCC
GAGACACCTCAGGACGCCCCCGAGGAGGCTCAGGCTTGGAATAAGGAGAGGGTGGTGAAAGAGAGTCTGG
TGTAGGATATCCAGCACAGTGGCGGCCGCTCGAGTCTAGAGGGCCCGTTTAAACCCGCTGATCAGCCTCG
ACTGTGCCTTCTAGTTGCCAGCCATCTGTTGTTTGCCCCTCCCCCGTGCCTTCCTTGACCCTGGAAGGTG
CCACTCCCACTGTCCTTTCCTAATAAAATGAGGAAATTGCATCGCATTGTCTGAGTAGGTGTCATTCTAT
TCTGGGGGGTGGGGTGGGGCAGGACAGCAAGGGGGAGGATTGGGAAGACAATAGCAGGCATGCTGGGGAT
GCGGTGGGCTCTATGGCTTCTGAGGCGGAAAGAACCAGCTGGGGCTCTAGGGGGTATCCCC
[124 nt withheld, positions 6782-6905]
C
[91 nt withheld, positions 6907-6997]
A
[49 nt withheld, positions 6999-7047]
CCTTTGACGTTGGAGTCCACGTTCTTT
[37 nt withheld, positions 7075-7111]
ACCCTATCTCGGTCTATTCTTTTGATTTATAAGGGATTTTGCCGATTTCGGCCTATTGGTTAAAAAATGA
GCTGATTTAACAAAAATTTAACGCGAATTAATTCTGTGGAATGTGTGTCAGTTAGGGTGTGGAAAGTCCC
CAGGCTCCCCAGCAGGCAGAAGTATGCAAAGCATGCATCTCAATTAGTCAGCAACCAGGTGTGGAAAGTC
CCCAGGCTCCCCAGCAGGCAGAAGTATGCAAAGCATGCATCTCAATTAGTCAGCAACCATAGTCCCGCCC
CTAACTCCGCCCATCCCGCCCCTAACTCCGCCCAGTTCCGCCCATTCTCCGCCCCATGGCTGACTAATTT
TTTTTATTTATGCAGAGGCCGAGGCCGCCTCTGCCTCTGAGCTATTCCAGAAGTAGTGAGGAGGCTTTTT
TGGAGGCCTAGGCTTTTGCAAAAAGCTCCCGGGAGCTTGTATATCCATTTTCGGATCTGATCAAGAGACA
GGATGAGGATCGTTTCGCATGATTGAACAAGATGGATTGCACGCAGGTTCTCCGGCCGCTTGGGTGGAGA
GGCTATTCGGCTATGACTGGGCACAACAGACAATCGGCTGCTCTGATGCCGCCGTGTTCCGGCTGTCAGC
GCAGGGGCGCCCGGTTCTTTTTGTCAAGACCGACCTGTCCGGTGCCCTGAATGAACTGCAGGACGAGGCA
GCGCGGCTATCGTGGCTGGCCACGACGGGCGTTCCTTGCGCAGCTGTGCTCGACGTTGTCACTGAAGCGG
GAAGGGACTGGCTGCTATTGGGCGAAGTGCCGGGGCAGGATCTCCTGTCATCTCACCTTGCTCCTGCCGA
GAAAGTATCCATCATGGCTGATGCAATGCGGCGGCTGCATACGCTTGATCCGGCTACCTGCCCATTCGAC
CACCAAGCGAAACATCGCATCGAGCGAGCACGTACTCGGATGGAAGCCGGTCTTGTCGATCAGGATGATC
TGGACGAAGAGCATCAGGGGCTCGCGCCAGCCGAACTGTTCGCCAGGCTCAAGGCGCGCATGCCCGACGG
CGAGGATCTCGTCGTGACCCATGGCGATGCCTGCTTGCCGAATATCATGGTGGAAAATGGCCGCTTTTCT
GGATTCATCGACTGTGGCCGGCTGGGTGTGGCGGACCGCTATCAGGACATAGCGTTGGCTACCCGTGATA
TTGCTGAAGAGCTTGGCGGCGAATGGGCTGACCGCTTCCTCGTGCTTTACGGTATCGCCGCTCCCGATTC
GCAGCGCATCGCCTTCTATCGCCTTCTTGACGAGTTCTTCTGAGCGGGACTCTGGGGTTCGAAATGACCG
ACCAAGCGACGCCCAACCTGCCATCACGAGATTTCGATTCCACCGCCGCCTTCTATGAAAGGTTGGGCTT
CGGAATCGTTTTCCGGGACGCCGGCTGGATGATCCTCCAGCGCGGGGATCTCATGCTGGAGTTCTTCGCC
CACCCCAACTTGTTTATTGCAGCTTATAATGGTTACAAATAAAGCAATAGCATCACAAATTTCACAAATA
AAGCATTTTTTTCACTGCATTCTAGTTGTGGTTTGTCCAAACTCATCAATGTATCTTATCATGTCTGTAT
ACCGTCGACCTCTAGCTAGAGCTTGGCGTAATCATGGTCATAGCTGTTTCCTGTGTGAAATTGTTATCCG
CTCACAATTCCACACAACATACGAGCCGGAAGCATAAAGTGTAAAGCCTGGGGTGCCTAATGAGTGAGCT
AACTCACATTAATTGCGTTGCGCTCACTGCCCGCTTTCCAGTCGGGAAACCTGTCGTGCCAGCTGCATTA
ATGAATCGGCCAACGCGCGGGGAGAGGCGGTTTGCGTATTGGGCGCTCTTCCGCTTCCTCGCTCACTGAC
TCGCTGCGCTCGGTCGTTCGGCTGCGGCGAGCGGTATCAGCTCACTCAAAGGCGGTAATACGGTTATCCA
CAGAATCAGGGGATAACGCAGGAAAGAACATGTGAGCAAAAGGCCAGCAAAAGGCCAGGAACCGTAAAAA
GGCCGCGTTGCTGGCGTTTTTCCATAGGCTCCGCCCCCCTGACGAGCATCACAAAAATCGACGCTCAAGT
CAGAGGTGGCGAAACCCGACAGGACTATAAAGATACCAGGCGTTTCCCCCTGGAAGCTCCCTCGTGCGCT
CTCCTGTTCCGACCCTGCCGCTTACCGGATACCTGTCCGCCTTTCTCCCTTCGGGAAGCGTGGCGCTTTC
TCATAGCTCACGCTGTAGGTATCTCAGTTCGGTGTAGGTCGTTCGCTCCAAGCTGGGCTGTGTGCACGAA
CCCCCCGTTCAGCCCGACCGCTGCGCCTTATCCGGTAACTATCGTCTTGAGTCCAACCCGGTAAGACACG
ACTTATCGCCACTGGCAGCAGCCACTGGTAACAGGATTAGCAGAGCGAGGTATGTAGGCGGTGCTACAGA
GTTCTTGAAGTGGTGGCCTAACTACGGCTACACTAGAAGAACAGTATTTGGTATCTGCGCTCTGCTGAAG
CCAGTTACCTTCGGAAAAAGAGTTGGTAGCTCTTGATCCGGCAAACAAACCACCGCTGGTAGCGGTGGTT
TTTTTGTTTGCAAGCAGCAGATTACGCGCAGAAAAAAAGGATCTCAAGAAGATCCTTTGATCTTTTCTAC
GGGGTCTGACGCTCAGTGGAACGAAAACTCACGTTAAGGGATTTTGGTCATGAGATTATCAAAAAGGATC
TTCACCTAGATCCTTTTAAATTAAAAATGAAGTTTTAAATCAATCTAAAGTATATATGAGTAAACTTGGT
CTGACAGTTACCAATGCTTAATCAGTGAGGCACCTATCTCAGCGATCTGTCTATTTCGTTCATCCATAGT
TGCCTGACTCCCCGTCGTGTAGATAACTACGATACGGGAGGGCTTACCATCTGGCCCCAGTGCTGCAATG
ATACCGCGAGACCCACGCTCACCGGCTCCAGATTTATCAGCAATAAACCAGCCAGCCGGAAGGGCCGAGC
GCAGAAGTGGTCCTGCAACTTTATCCGCCTCCATCCAGTCTATTAATTGTTGCCGGGAAGCTAGAGTAAG
TAGTTCGCCAGTTAATAGTTTGCGCAACGTTGTTGCCATTGCTACAGGCATCGTGGTGTCACGCTCGTCG
TTTGGTATGGCTTCATTCAGCTCCGGTTCCCAACGATCAAGGCGAGTTACATGATCCCCCATGTTGTGCA
AAAAAGCGGTTAGCTCCTTCGGTCCTCCGATCGTTGTCAGAAGTAAGTTGGCCGCAGTGTTATCACTCAT
GGTTATGGCAGCACTGCATAATTCTCTTACTGTCATGCCATCCGTAAGATGCTTTTCTGTGACTGGTGAG
TACTCAACCAAGTCATTCTGAGAATAGTGTATGCGGCGACCGAGTTGCTCTTGCCCGGCGTCAATACGGG
ATAATACCGCGCCACATAGCAGAACTTTAAAAGTGCTCATCATTGGAAAACGTTCTTCGGGGCGAAAACT
CTCAAGGATCTTACCGCTGTTGAGATCCAGTTCGATGTAACCCACTCGTGCACCCAACTGATCTTCAGCA
TCTTTTACTTTCACCAGCGTTTCTGGGTGAGCAAAAACAGGAAGGCAAAATGCCGCAAAAAAGGGAATAA
GGGCGACACGGAAATGTTGAATACTCATACTCTTCCTTTTTCAATATTATTGAAGCATTTATCAGGGTTA
TTGTCTCATGAGCGGATACATATTTGAATGTATTTAGAAAAATAAACAAATAGGGGTTCCGCGCACATTT
CCCCGAAAAGTGCCACCTGACGTC
Features (pLannotate 1.2.2; 20 found; start..end, strand, type, name):
     28..80      -  misc_feature   bom (fragment): basis of mobility region from pBR322
    235..614     +  enhancer       CMV enhancer: human cytomegalovirus immediate early enhancer
    615..818     +  promoter       CMV promoter: human cytomegalovirus (CMV) immediate early promoter
    814..847     +  LTR            5' LTR (truncated) (fragment): truncated 5' long terminal repeat (LTR) from HIV-1
    863..881     +  promoter       T7 promoter: promoter for bacteriophage T7 RNA polymerase
    923..6442    +  CDS            Scn4a: SCN4A_RAT - Experimental evidence at protein level: Swiss-Prot protein existence level 1. PPore-forming subunit of a voltage-gated sodium channel complex through which Na(+) ions pass in accordance with their electrochemical gradient (PubMed:2559760, PubMed:16303569, PubMed:28012039). Alternates between resting, activated and inactivated states (PubMed:28012039). Required for normal muscle fiber excitability, normal muscle contraction and relaxation cycles, and constant muscle strength in the presence of fluctuating K(+) levels (By similarity). From Rattus norvegicus (Rat).
   6512..6736    +  polyA_signal   bGH poly(A) signal: bovine growth hormone polyadenylation signal
   6740..6761    +  promoter       SV40 promoter (fragment): SV40 enhancer and early promoter
   6782..7210    +  rep_origin     f1 ori (sequence partly withheld): f1 bacteriophage origin of replication; arrow indicates direction of (+) strand synthesis
   7224..7553    +  promoter       SV40 promoter: SV40 enhancer and early promoter
   7620..8411    +  CDS            neo: KKA2_KLEPN - Also known as kan, nptII. Experimental evidence at protein level: Swiss-Prot protein existence level 1. Resistance to kanamycin, neomycin, paromomycin, ribostamycin, butirosin and gentamicin B. From Klebsiella pneumoniae.
   8435..8593    +  CDS            ble (fragment): BLE_KLEPN - Experimental evidence at protein level: Swiss-Prot protein existence level 1. Binding protein with a strong affinity to the bleomycin family of antibiotics. Binds to CL990; an antimitotic-antibiotic compound. From Klebsiella pneumoniae.
   8588..8709    +  polyA_signal   SV40 poly(A) signal: SV40 polyadenylation signal
   8780..8802    -  protein_bind   lac operator (fragment): The lac repressor binds to the lac operator to inhibit transcription in E. coli. This inhibition can be relieved by adding lactose or isopropyl-β-D-thiogalactopyranoside (IPTG). lac repressor encoded by lacI
   8806..8836    -  promoter       lac promoter: promoter for the E. coli lac operon
   8851..8872    -  protein_bind   CAP binding site: CAP binding activates transcription in the presence of cAMP. E. coli catabolite activator protein
   8885..8977    -  CDS            lacI (fragment): lac repressor; lacI; The lac repressor binds to the lac operator to inhibit transcription in E. coli. This inhibition can be relieved by adding lactose or isopropyl-β-D-thiogalactopyranoside (IPTG).
   9160..9748    -  rep_origin     ori: high-copy-number ColE1/pMB1/pBR322/pUC origin of replication
   9919..10779   -  CDS            AmpR: β-lactamase; bla; confers resistance to ampicillin, carbenicillin, and related antibiotics
  10780..10884   -  promoter       AmpR promoter: bla
