[The description below was written by a language model from this plasmid's Addgene catalogue record and pLannotate feature annotations shown in this document.]
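Description:
Pum NaV1.4-N1609A is a mammalian expression plasmid of about 10.9 kb built on the pcDNA3.1 backbone. It carries the skeletal-muscle-type voltage-gated sodium channel alpha subunit NaV1.4 from the poison bird Pitohui uropygialis meridionalis, with an asparagine-to-alanine substitution at position 1609. The roughly 5.5 kb open reading frame was cloned between the AflII and EcoRV sites. The automated annotation labels it by its closest database match, rat Scn4a, but the catalogue identifies it as the Pitohui orthologue. The plasmid replicates in E. coli from a high-copy ColE1/pUC-type origin under ampicillin selection (AmpR with its own bla promoter), and an f1 origin is also present for single-stranded DNA production.

The human CMV immediate-early enhancer and promoter drive expression of the channel in mammalian cells, and the transcript ends at the bovine growth hormone polyadenylation signal. A T7 promoter lies between the CMV promoter and the coding sequence. It allows in vitro synthesis of RNA, which fits the stated use in oocytes as well as in transfected mammalian cells. A separate cassette places the neomycin/kanamycin phosphotransferase gene under the SV40 early promoter with an SV40 poly(A) signal, which can be used for G418 selection of stable mammalian lines. Short annotated fragments (ble, lac promoter/operator, lacI, bom, and a truncated HIV-1 LTR match) appear to be backbone remnants rather than functional elements.

The associated study examined whether toxin resistance in poison birds and frogs arises from sodium channel mutations. The construct therefore suits functional comparison of the N1609A mutant with the wild-type channel, though the record does not state the mutation's effect.
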