Addgene plasmid #200288: Pum NaV1.4-N1609A
Purpose: Expression in mammalian cells or oocytes
Depositing lab: Dan Minor. Depositing organization: University of California, San Francisco (UCSF). Publication: Evidence that toxin resistance in poison birds and frogs is not rooted in sodium channel mutations and may rely on "toxin sponge" proteins. Abderemane-Ali F, Rossen ND, Kobiela ME, Craig RA, Garrison CE, Chen Z, Colleran CM, O'Connell LA, Du Bois J, Dumbacher JP, Minor DL. J Gen Physiol. 2021 Sep 6;153(9):e202112872. doi: 10.1085/jgp.202112872. Epub 2021 Aug 5. PubMed 34351379.
Backbone
  Vector backbone: pCDNA3.1
  Vector type: Mammalian Expression
Growth in bacteria
  Bacterial resistance: Ampicillin, 100 μg/mL
  Growth temperature: 37°C
  Growth strain: DH5alpha
  Copy number: High Copy
Gene/Insert
  Gene/Insert name: Pitohui uropygialis meridionalis NaV1.4
  Species: Pitohui uropygialis meridionalis
  Mutation: N1609A
  GenBank ID: MZ545383.1
  Promoter: CMV and T7
  Cloning method: Restriction Enzyme; 5′ cloning site AflII (unknown if destroyed); 3′ cloning site EcoRV (unknown if destroyed)
  Sequencing primers: 5′ CMV forward; 3′ bgh reverse
Terms and licenses: Academic/Nonprofit Terms; Industry Terms: Not Available to Industry
How to cite: Pum NaV1.4-N1609A was a gift from Dan Minor (Addgene plasmid # 200288 ; http://n2t.net/addgene:200288 ; RRID:Addgene_200288)
